Addgene plasmid #203151: Salsa-BC310-P4G2
Purpose: Expression of barcoded reporter plasmid for PRESTO-Salsa; EGFP/BC310
Depositing lab: Noah Palm. Depositing organization: Yale University. Publication: Highly multiplexed bioactivity screening reveals human and microbiota metabolome-GPCRome interactions. Chen H, Rosen CE, Gonzalez-Hernandez JA, Song D, Potempa J, Ring AM, Palm NW. Cell. 2023 Jul 6;186(14):3095-3110.e19. doi: 10.1016/j.cell.2023.05.024. Epub 2023 Jun 14. PubMed 37321219.
Backbone
  Vector backbone: pCER206
  Vector type: Mammalian Expression
Growth in bacteria
  Bacterial resistance: Ampicillin, 100 μg/mL
  Growth temperature: 37°C
  Growth strain: DH5alpha
  Copy number: High Copy
Gene/Insert
  Gene/Insert name: EGFP/BC310
  Species: Synthetic
  Insert size (bp): 730
  Promoter: Tet Response Element (TRE)
  Cloning method: Restriction Enzyme; 5′ cloning site BsrGI (not destroyed); 3′ cloning site HindIII (not destroyed)
  Sequencing primers: 5′ Custom primer (GAAGCGCGATCACATGG)
Terms and licenses: Academic/Nonprofit Terms; Industry Terms: Not Available to Industry
How to cite: Salsa-BC310-P4G2 was a gift from Noah Palm (Addgene plasmid # 203151 ; http://n2t.net/addgene:203151 ; RRID:Addgene_203151)
