[The description below was written by a language model from this plasmid's Addgene catalogue record and pLannotate feature annotations shown in this document.]
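Description:
Salsa-BC310-P4G2 is a mammalian expression reporter plasmid built on the pCER206 backbone, about 5.1 kb in the sequenced record. It is one member of a set of barcoded reporters made for PRESTO-Salsa, a highly multiplexed GPCR bioactivity screening platform. It is propagated in E. coli through a high-copy ColE1/pUC-type origin and selected with ampicillin via the bla gene and its native promoter. No mammalian selection marker is annotated; the short lacI, aminoglycoside phosphotransferase and SV40 large T antigen matches are fragments, most likely backbone remnants rather than functional genes.

The payload is a roughly 730 bp synthetic EGFP/BC310 insert under a Tet Response Element promoter. The barcode portion was placed between BsrGI and HindIII sites at the 3′ end of EGFP, so that it is carried in the reporter transcript. The barcode itself is not annotated, but it presumably occupies the short interval after the EGFP coding sequence, upstream of an SV40 polyadenylation signal that is annotated on the opposite strand.

The annotation suggests a bidirectional tetO-based regulatory region. One side, with a TRE3G-type promoter fragment, drives the mammalian codon-optimized EGFP. The other side is a minimal CMV promoter facing a cloning-site remnant, a rabbit β-globin intron, a globin exon fragment and a β-globin poly(A) signal, with no coding sequence annotated in that arm.

In a tTA-dependent assay, receptor activation would release the transactivator, which induces the TRE. Sequencing the expressed barcode would then identify which receptor was activated in a pooled experiment, with EGFP as a visual readout. The record does not say which receptor is paired with BC310.
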