Features (pLannotate 1.2.2; 17 found; start..end, strand, type, name):
      2..55      +  CDS            lacI (fragment): lac repressor; lacI; The lac repressor binds to the lac operator to inhibit transcription in E. coli. This inhibition can be relieved by adding lactose or isopropyl-β-D-thiogalactopyranoside (IPTG).
    388..443     -  polyA_signal   β-globin poly(A) signal: rabbit β-globin polyadenylation signal (Gil and Proudfoot, 1987)
    518..640     -  CDS            HBB: HBB_COLGU - Experimental evidence at transcript level: Swiss-Prot protein existence level 2. Involved in oxygen transport from the lung to the various peripheral tissues. From Colobus guereza (Mantled guereza) (Eastern black-and-white colobus monkey).
    644..1216    -  intron         β-globin intron: intron from rabbit β-globin gene
   1312..1343    -  misc_feature   MCS (fragment): pUC18/19 multiple cloning site
   1437..1475    -  promoter       minimal CMV promoter: human cytomegalovirus (CMV) immediate early promoter
   1493..1708    -  protein_bind   tetracycline response element (fragment): contains seven copies of the tetracycline operator tetO tetracycline repressor TetR
   1708..1753    +  promoter       TRE3GV promoter (fragment): 3rd-generation Tet-responsive promoter that can be activated by binding of Tet-On® 3G, optimized for retroviral and lentiviral vectors
   1829..1856    +  misc_feature   MCS (fragment): pBluescript multiple cloning site
   1861..2580    +  CDS            EGFP: the original enhanced GFP (Yang et al., 1996) mammalian codon-optimized
   2590..2613    +  misc_feature   MCS (fragment): pBluescript multiple cloning site
   2627..2761    -  polyA_signal   SV40 poly(A) signal: SV40 polyadenylation signal
   2784..2867    -  CDS            large T antigen (fragment): large T antigen from SV40 (simian virus 40)
   2861..3091    -  CDS            str (fragment): STR_KLEPN - Protein inferred from homology: Swiss-Prot protein existence level 3. The aminoglycoside phosphotransferases achieve inactivation of their antibiotic substrates by phosphorylation. From Klebsiella pneumoniae.
   3210..3314    +  promoter       AmpR promoter: bla
   3315..4175    +  CDS            AmpR: β-lactamase; bla; confers resistance to ampicillin, carbenicillin, and related antibiotics
   4346..4934    +  rep_origin     ori: high-copy-number ColE1/pMB1/pBR322/pUC origin of replication
>Addgene plasmid #203151 | Salsa-BC310-P4G2 | addgene full sequence | sequence record 421492 | Addgene NGS Result
AGCGCCCAATACGCAAACCGCCTCTCCCCGCGCGTTGGCCGATTCATTAATGCAGTCGAGGGATCTCCAT
AAGAGAAGAGGGACAGCTATGACTGGGAGTAGTCAGGAGAGGAGGAAAAATCTGGCTAGTAAAACATGTA
AGGAAAATTTTAGGGATGTTAAAGAAAAAAATAACACAAAACAAAATATAAAAAAAATCTAACCTCAAGT
CAAGGCTTTTCTATGGAATAAGGAATGGACAGCAGGGGGCTGTTTCATATACTGATGACCTCTTTATAGC
CAACCTTTGTTCATGGCAGCCAGCATATGGGCATATGTTGCCAAACTCTAAACCAAATACTCATTCTGAT
GTTTTAAATGATTTGCCCTCCCATATGTCCTTCCGAGTGAGAGACACAAAAAATTCCAACACACTATTGC
AATGAAAATAAATTTCCTTTATTAGCCAGAAGTCAGATGCTCAAGGGGCTTCATGATGTCCCCATAATTT
TTGGCAGAGGGAAAAAGATCGATCTCAGTGGTATTTGTGAGCCAGGGCATTGGCCACACCAGCCACCACC
TTCTGATAGGCAGCCTGCACCTGAGGAGTGAATTCTTTGCCAAAATGATGAGACAGCACAACAACCAGCA
CGTTGCCCAGGAGCTGTAGGAAAGAGAAGAAGGCATGAACATGGTTAGCAGAGGGGCCCGGTTTGGACTC
AGAGTATTTTATCCTCATCTCAAACAGTGTATATCATTGTAACCATAAAGAGAAAGGCAGGATGATGACC
AGGGTGTAGTTGTTTCTACCAATAAGAATATTTCCACGCCAGCCAGAATTTATATGCAGAAATATTCTAC
CTTATCATTTAATTATAACAATTGTTCTCTAAAACTGTGCTGAAGTACAATATAATATACCCTGATTGCC
TTGAAAAAAAAGTGATTAGAGAAAGTACTTACAATCTGACAAATAAACAAAAGTGAATTTAAAAATTCGT
TACAAATGCAAGCTAAAGTTTAACGAAAAAGTTACAGAAAATGAAAAGAAAATAAGAGGAGACAATGGTT
GTCAACAGAGTAGAAAGTGAAAGAAACAAAATTATCATGAGGGTCCATGGTGATACAAGGGACATCTTCC
CATTCTAAACAACACCCTGAAAACTTTGCCCCCTCCATATAACATGAATTTTACAATAGCGAAAAAGAAA
GAACAATCAAGGGTCCCCAAACTCACCCTGAAGTTCTCAGCTCTAGAGATATCGTCGAGGCCGCGCTAGC
GTTTAAACTGTCGACCTTAATTAAGAGATCTGCTCGAGGCGCGTCAGCTGACTAGAGGATCCCCGGGTAC
CGAGCTCGAATTCGGGGCCGCGGAGGCTGGATCGGTCCCGGTGTCTTCTATGGAGGTCAAAACAGCGTGG
ATGGCGTCTCCAGGCGATCTGACGGTTCACTAAACGAGCTCTGCTTATATAGGCCTCCCACCGTACACGC
CTACCTCGACCCGGGTACCGAGCTCGACTTTCACTTTTCTCTATCACTGATAGGGAGTGGTAAACTCGAC
TTTCACTTTTCTCTATCACTGATAGGGAGTGGTAAACTCGACTTTCACTTTTCTCTATCACTGATAGGGA
GTGGTAAACTCGACTTTCACTTTTCTCTATCACTGATAGGGAGTGGTAAACTCGACTTTCACTTTTCTCT
ATCACTGATAGGGAGTGGTAAACTCGACCTATATAAGCAGAGCTCGTTTAGTGAACCGTCAGATCGCCTG
GAGACGCCATCCACGCTGTTTTGACCTCCATAGAAGACACCGGGACCGATCCAGCCTCCGCGGCCCCGAA
TTCCTGCAGCGGCCGCTCTAGAACTAGTGGATCCCCGCGGATGGTGAGCAAGGGCGAGGAGCTGTTCACC
GGGGTGGTGCCCATCCTGGTCGAGCTGGACGGCGACGTAAACGGCCACAAGTTCAGCGTGTCCGGCGAGG
GCGAGGGCGATGCCACCTACGGCAAGCTGACCCTGAAGTTCATCTGCACCACCGGCAAGCTGCCCGTGCC
CTGGCCCACCCTCGTGACCACCCTGACCTACGGCGTGCAGTGCTTCAGCCGCTACCCCGACCACATGAAG
CAGCACGACTTCTTCAAGTCCGCCATGCCCGAAGGCTACGTCCAGGAGCGCACCATCTTCTTCAAGGACG
ACGGCAACTACAAGACCCGCGCCGAGGTGAAGTTCGAGGGCGACACCCTGGTGAACCGCATCGAGCTGAA
GGGCATCGACTTCAAGGAGGACGGCAACATCCTGGGGCACAAGCTGGAGTACAACTACAACAGCCACAAC
GTCTATATCATGGCCGACAAGCAGAAGAACGGCATCAAGGTGAACTTCAAGATCCGCCACAACATCGAGG
ACGGCAGCGTGCAGCTCGCCGACCACTACCAGCAGAACACCCCCATCGGCGACGGCCCCGTGCTGCTGCC
CGACAACCACTACCTGAGCACCCAGTCCGCCCTGAGCAAAGACCCCAACGAGAAGCGCGATCACATGGTC
CTGCTGGAGTTCGTGACCGCCGCCGGGATCACTCTCGGCATGGACGAGCTGTACAAGTAATCATCGGGGG
GAATTCGATATCAAGCTTGTCGACCTAGTTCTAGAGGATCCAGACATGATAAGATACATTGATGAGTTTG
GACAAACCACAACTAGAATGCAGTGAAAAAAATGCTTTATTTGTGAAATTTGTGATGCTATTGCTTTATT
TGTAACCATTATAAGCTGCAATAAACAAGTTAACAACAACAATTGCATTCATTTTATGTTTCAGGTTCAG
GGGGAGGTGTGGGAGGTTTTTTAAAGCAAGTAAAACCTCTACAAATGTGGTATGGCTGATTATGATCCTG
CAAGCCTCGTCGTCCTGGCCGGACCACGCTATCTGTGCAAGGTCCCCGGCCCCGGACGCGCGCTCCATGA
GCAGAGCGCCCGCCGCCGAGGCGAAGACTCGGGCGGCGCCCTGCCCGTCCCACCAGGTCAACAGGCGGTA
ACCGGCCTCTTCATCGGGAATGCGCGCGACCTTCAGCATCGCCGGCATGTCCCCCTGGCGGACGGGAAGT
ATCCAGCTCGACCAAGCTGGCCGCGTCGAGTGAAGACGAAAGGGCCTCGTGATACGCCTATTTTTATAGG
TTAATGTCATGATAATAATGGTTTCTTAGACGTCAGGTGGCACTTTTCGGGGAAATGTGCGCGGAACCCC
TATTTGTTTATTTTTCTAAATACATTCAAATATGTATCCGCTCATGAGACAATAACCCTGATAAATGCTT
CAATAATATTGAAAAAGGAAGAGTATGAGTATTCAACATTTCCGTGTCGCCCTTATTCCCTTTTTTGCGG
CATTTTGCCTTCCTGTTTTTGCTCACCCAGAAACGCTGGTGAAAGTAAAAGATGCTGAAGATCAGTTGGG
TGCACGAGTGGGTTACATCGAACTGGATCTCAACAGCGGTAAGATCCTTGAGAGTTTTCGCCCCGAAGAA
CGTTTTCCAATGATGAGCACTTTTAAAGTTCTGCTATGTGGCGCGGTATTATCCCGTGTTGACGCCGGGC
AAGAGCAACTCGGTCGCCGCATACACTATTCTCAGAATGACTTGGTTGAGTACTCACCAGTCACAGAAAA
GCATCTTACGGATGGCATGACAGTAAGAGAATTATGCAGTGCTGCCATAACCATGAGTGATAACACTGCG
GCCAACTTACTTCTGACAACGATCGGAGGACCGAAGGAGCTAACCGCTTTTTTGCACAACATGGGGGATC
ATGTAACTCGCCTTGATCGTTGGGAACCGGAGCTGAATGAAGCCATACCAAACGACGAGCGTGACACCAC
GATGCCTGTAGCAATGGCAACAACGTTGCGCAAACTATTAACTGGCGAACTACTTACTCTAGCTTCCCGG
CAACAATTAATAGACTGGATGGAGGCGGATAAAGTTGCAGGACCACTTCTGCGCTCGGCCCTTCCGGCTG
GCTGGTTTATTGCTGATAAATCTGGAGCCGGTGAGCGTGGGTCTCGCGGTATCATTGCAGCACTGGGGCC
AGATGGTAAGCCCTCCCGTATCGTAGTTATCTACACGACGGGGAGTCAGGCAACTATGGATGAACGAAAT
AGACAGATCGCTGAGATAGGTGCCTCACTGATTAAGCATTGGTAACTGTCAGACCAAGTTTACTCATATA
TACTTTAGATTGATTTAAAACTTCATTTTTAATTTAAAAGGATCTAGGTGAAGATCCTTTTTGATAATCT
CATGACCAAAATCCCTTAACGTGAGTTTTCGTTCCACTGAGCGTCAGACCCCGTAGAAAAGATCAAAGGA
TCTTCTTGAGATCCTTTTTTTCTGCGCGTAATCTGCTGCTTGCAAACAAAAAAACCACCGCTACCAGCGG
TGGTTTGTTTGCCGGATCAAGAGCTACCAACTCTTTTTCCGAAGGTAACTGGCTTCAGCAGAGCGCAGAT
ACCAAATACTGTTCTTCTAGTGTAGCCGTAGTTAGGCCACCACTTCAAGAACTCTGTAGCACCGCCTACA
TACCTCGCTCTGCTAATCCTGTTACCAGTGGCTGCTGCCAGTGGCGATAAGTCGTGTCTTACCGGGTTGG
ACTCAAGACGATAGTTACCGGATAAGGCGCAGCGGTCGGGCTGAACGGGGGGTTCGTGCACACAGCCCAG
CTTGGAGCGAACGACCTACACCGAACTGAGATACCTACAGCGTGAGCTATGAGAAAGCGCCACGCTTCCC
GAAGGGAGAAAGGCGGACAGGTATCCGGTAAGCGGCAGGGTCGGAACAGGAGAGCGCACGAGGGAGCTTC
CAGGGGGAAACGCCTGGTATCTTTATAGTCCTGTCGGGTTTCGCCACCTCTGACTTGAGCGTCGATTTTT
GTGATGCTCGTCAGGGGGGCGGAGCCTATGGAAAAACGCCAGCAACGCGGCCTTTTTACGGTTCCTGGCC
TTTTGCTGGCCTTTTGCTCACATGTTCTTTCCTGCGTTATCCCCTGATTCTGTGGATAACCGTATTACCG
CCTTTGAGTGAGCTGATACCGCTCGCCGCAGCCGAACGACCGAGCGCAGCGAGTCAGTGAGCGAGGAAGC
GGAAG
