>Addgene plasmid #203151 | Salsa-BC310-P4G2 | depositor partial sequence | sequence record 394024 | BC310
TCATCGGGGG
